Addgene plasmid #70756: pGEX-KG-mTmod3-1-325_domain
Purpose: mouse Tropomodulin3, 1-325 domain for bacterial expression
Depositing lab: Weiping Han. Depositing organization: Singapore Bioimaging Consortium, BMSI, A*Star Research Entities. Publication: Tropomodulin3 is a novel Akt2 effector regulating insulin-stimulated GLUT4 exocytosis through cortical actin remodeling. Lim CY, Bi X, Wu D, Kim JB, Gunning PW, Hong W, Han W. Nat Commun. 2015 Jan 9;6:5951. doi: 10.1038/ncomms6951. PubMed 25575350.
Backbone
  Vector backbone: pGEX-KG
  Backbone size w/o insert (bp): 5006
  Total vector size (bp): 5972
  Vector type: Bacterial Expression
Growth in bacteria
  Bacterial resistance: Ampicillin, 100 μg/mL
  Growth temperature: 37°C
  Growth strain: DH5alpha
  Growth instructions: re-transform to BL21 for IPTG-induced protein production
  Copy number: High Copy
Gene/Insert
  Gene/Insert name: Tropomodulin3 1-325 AA fragment (alt name: U-Tmod)
  Species: M. musculus (mouse)
  Insert size (bp): 975
  Entrez Gene: Tmod3 (a.k.a. U-Tmod, UTMOD)
  Tag / fusion protein: GST (N terminal on backbone)
  Cloning method: Restriction Enzyme; 5′ cloning site EcoRI (not destroyed); 3′ cloning site XhoI (destroyed during cloning)
  Sequencing primers: 5′ ggg ctg gca agc cac gtt tgg
Terms and licenses: Academic/Nonprofit Terms; Industry Terms: Not Available to Industry
Depositor comments: Discrepancies between the full and QC sequences do not have any functional consequence
How to cite: pGEX-KG-mTmod3-1-325_domain was a gift from Weiping Han (Addgene plasmid # 70756 ; http://n2t.net/addgene:70756 ; RRID:Addgene_70756)
