[The description below was written by a language model from this plasmid's Addgene catalogue record and pLannotate feature annotations shown in this document.]
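Description:
pGEX-KG-mTmod3-1-325_domain is a bacterial expression plasmid built on the pGEX-KG backbone for producing a fragment of mouse Tropomodulin3 (Tmod3, also called U-Tmod) as a glutathione S-transferase fusion in E. coli. The 5,972 bp plasmid replicates from a high-copy ColE1/pMB1-type origin and is selected with ampicillin through the β-lactamase gene driven by its own promoter. Short remnants of rop, the pBR322 bom region, a yciV fragment and a lac promoter/lacZα segment are also annotated; these are backbone leftovers rather than functional parts of the expression unit.

The payload is a 975 bp insert encoding amino acids 1–325 of Tmod3, cloned between EcoRI (retained) and XhoI (destroyed during cloning) downstream of the Schistosoma japonicum GST coding sequence, so that GST sits at the N terminus of the fusion. Transcription is driven by the strong hybrid tac promoter, which is followed by a lac operator. The plasmid carries its own lacI gene under the lacIq promoter, supplying enough repressor to keep expression off until IPTG is added. The record indicates the plasmid is maintained in a cloning strain and moved into BL21 for induced protein production. The GST moiety allows affinity capture of the fusion on glutathione resin.

Tmod3 caps the pointed ends of actin filaments, and the associated publication examines it as an Akt2 effector in insulin-stimulated GLUT4 exocytosis and cortical actin remodelling. This truncated domain construct is therefore probably suited to making recombinant protein for biochemical or domain-mapping work, though the record does not specify particular assays. The depositor notes that discrepancies between the full and quality-control sequences have no functional consequence.
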