Features (pLannotate 1.2.2; 17 found; start..end, strand, type, name):
     10..111     -  CDS            yciV (fragment): RNAAM_ECOLI - Also known as trpH From Escherichia coli (strain K12).
    187..215     +  promoter       tac promoter: strong E. coli promoter; hybrid between the trp and lac UV5 promoters
    223..239     +  protein_bind   lac operator: The lac repressor binds to the lac operator to inhibit transcription in E. coli. This inhibition can be relieved by adding lactose or isopropyl-β-D-thiogalactopyranoside (IPTG). lac repressor encoded by lacI
    262..915     +  CDS            GST26_SCHJA: Experimental evidence at protein level: Swiss-Prot protein existence level 1. GST isoenzymes appear to play a central role in the parasite detoxification system. Other functions are also suspected including a role in increasing the solubility of haematin in the parasite gut. From Schistosoma japonicum (Blood fluke).
    973..1947    +  CDS            Tmod3 (fragment): TMOD3_MOUSE - Experimental evidence at protein level: Swiss-Prot protein existence level 1. Blocks the elongation and depolymerization of the actin filaments at the pointed end. The Tmod/TM complex contributes to the formation of the short actin protofilament, which in turn defines the geometry of the membrane skeleton (By similarity). From Mus musculus (Mouse).
   1993..2032    +  CDS            rop (fragment): Rop protein, which maintains plasmids at low copy number; rop
   2134..2174    +  misc_feature   bom (fragment): basis of mobility region from pBR322
   2279..2383    +  promoter       AmpR promoter: bla
   2384..3244    +  CDS            AmpR: β-lactamase; bla; confers resistance to ampicillin, carbenicillin, and related antibiotics
   3415..4003    +  rep_origin     ori: high-copy-number ColE1/pMB1/pBR322/pUC origin of replication
   4189..4240    -  misc_feature   bom (fragment): basis of mobility region from pBR322
   4247..4324    +  promoter       lacIq promoter: lacI (mutant); In the lacIq allele, a single base change in the promoter boosts expression of the lacI gene about 10-fold.
   4325..5407    +  CDS            lacI: lac repressor; lacI; The lac repressor binds to the lac operator to inhibit transcription in E. coli. This inhibition can be relieved by adding lactose or isopropyl-β-D-thiogalactopyranoside (IPTG).
   5420..5441    +  protein_bind   CAP binding site: CAP binding activates transcription in the presence of cAMP. E. coli catabolite activator protein
   5456..5486    +  promoter       lac promoter: promoter for the E. coli lac operon
   5494..5510    +  protein_bind   lac operator: The lac repressor binds to the lac operator to inhibit transcription in E. coli. This inhibition can be relieved by adding lactose or isopropyl-β-D-thiogalactopyranoside (IPTG). lac repressor encoded by lacI
   5530..5703    +  CDS            lacZα: LacZα fragment of β-galactosidase; lacZ fragment
>Addgene plasmid #70756 | pGEX-KG-mTmod3-1-325_domain | depositor full sequence | sequence record 127069 | pGEX-KG-mTmod3-1-325_domain sequence 5972 bps
AATTACGTTATCGACTGCACGGTGCACCAATGCTTCTGGCGTCAGGCAGCCATCGGAAGCTGTGGTATGG
CTGTGCAGGTCGTAAATCACTGCATAATTCGTGTCGCTCAAGGCGCACTCCCGTTCTGGATAATGTTTTT
TGCGCCGACATCATAACGGTTCTGGCAAATATTCTGAAATGAGCTGTTGACAATTAATCATCGGCTCGTA
TAATGTGTGGAATTGTGAGCGGATAACAATTTCACACAGGAAACAGTATTCATGTCCCCTATACTAGGTT
ATTGGAAAATTAAGGGCCTTGTGCAACCCACTCGACTTCTTTTGGAATATCTTGAAGAAAAATATGAAGA
GCATTTGTATGAGCGCGATGAAGGTGATAAATGGCGAAACAAAAAGTTTGAATTGGGTTTGGAGTTTCCC
AATCTTCCTTATTATATTGATGGTGATGTTAAATTAACACAGTCTATGGCCATCATACGTTATATAGCTG
ACAAGCACAACATGTTGGGTGGTTGTCCAAAAGAGCGTGCAGAGATTTCAATGCTTGAAGGAGCGGTTTT
GGATATTAGATACGGTGTTTCGAGAATTGCATATAGTAAAGACTTTGAAACTCTCAAAGTTGATTTTCTT
AGCAAGCTACCTGAAATGCTGAAAATGTTCGAAGATCGTTTATGTCATAAAACATATTTAAATGGTGATC
ATGTAACCCATCCTGACTTCATGTTGTATGACGCTCTTGATGTTGTTTTATACATGGACCCAATGTGCCT
GGATGCGTTCCCAAAATTAGTTTGTTTTAAAAAACGTATTGAAGCTATCCCACAAATTGATAAGTACTTG
AAATCCAGCAAGTATATAGCATGGCCTTTGCAGGGCTGGCAAGCCACGTTTGGTGGTGGCGACCATCCTC
CAAAATCGGATCTGGTTCCGCGTGGATCCCCGGGAATTTCCGGTGGTGGTGGTGGAATTCAGATGGCACT
GCCGTTCCGGAAGGACTTGGGGGACTACAAGGACCTGGATGAGGACGAGCTCCTTGGCAAGCTGTCCGAA
TCAGAGCTGAAACAGCTGGAGACTGTCCTGGATGATCTTGACCCCGAGAATGCCCTTCTGCCTGCAGGGT
TTCGGCAGAAGAACCAGACATCAAAGTCTGCCACGGGACCCTTTGATAGAGAACGGCTCCTTTCTTACCT
AGAGAAGCAAGCATTGGAGCACAAAGACCGGGACGATTATGTGCCCTACACTGGAGAGAAGAAAGGGAAA
ATTTTTATCCCCAAACAGAAGCCAGCGCAGACTCTTACAGAAGAAACTATATCCCTCGACCCAGAGTTAG
AAGAAGCTTTGACAAGTGCTTCAGACACAGAGCTGTGCGACCTTGCAGCTATTCTTGGGATGCACAATCT
GATTGCAGACACACCGTTCTGTGATGTGCTGGGAAGTAGTAACGGTGTCAACCAAGAGCGTTTTCCCAAT
GTGGTTAAAGGGGAAAAGATTCTTCCAGTGTTTGATGAGCCACCAAATCCAACCAACGTTGAAGAGAGTT
TAAAGAGAATTAGGGAAAACGATGCCCGTCTTGTTGAAGTTAATTTGAATAATATAAAAAATATCCCAAT
TCCAACTCTAAAAGATTTTGCAAAGACTTTGGAAGCCAACACGCATGTGAAACATTTCAGTCTCGCGGCC
ACCAGGAGCAATGACCCCGTGGCTGTTGCTTTTGCAGATATGCTGAAAGTGAACAAAACTTTGAAGAGCT
TAAATATGGAGTCCAACTTCATCACAGGCGCAGGGGTTTTAGCACTGATTGATGCTTTGAGAGATAATGA
GACCCTGATGGAGCTCAAGATTGACAATCAGAGACAGCAGTTGGGCACCTCAGTAGAATTAGAAATGGCC
AAGATGCTTGAGGAAAATACAAATATCCTTAAATTTGGATATCAGTTCACGCAGCAGTAGCGTTTCGAGC
TCAAGCTTAATTCATCGTGACTGACTGACGATCTGCCTCGCGCGTTTCGGTGATGACGGTGAAAACCTCT
GACACATGCAGCTCCCGGAGACGGTCACAGCTTGTCTGTAAGCGGATGCCGGGAGCAGACAAGCCCGTCA
GGGCGCGTCAGCGGGTGTTGGCGGGTGTCGGGGCGCAGCCATGACCCAGTCACGTAGCGATAGCGGAGTG
TATAATTCTTGAAGACGAAAGGGCCTCGTGATACGCCTATTTTTATAGGTTAATGTCATGATAATAATGG
TTTCTTAGACGTCAGGTGGCACTTTTCGGGGAAATGTGCGCGGAACCCCTATTTGTTTATTTTTCTAAAT
ACATTCAAATATGTATCCGCTCATGAGACAATAACCCTGATAAATGCTTCAATAATATTGAAAAAGGAAG
AGTATGAGTATTCAACATTTCCGTGTCGCCCTTATTCCCTTTTTTGCGGCATTTTGCCTTCCTGTTTTTG
CTCACCCAGAAACGCTGGTGAAAGTAAAAGATGCTGAAGATCAGTTGGGTGCACGAGTGGGTTACATCGA
ACTGGATCTCAACAGCGGTAAGATCCTTGAGAGTTTTCGCCCCGAAGAACGTTTTCCAATGATGAGCACT
TTTAAAGTTCTGCTATGTGGCGCGGTATTATCCCGTGTTGACGCCGGGCAAGAGCAACTCGGTCGCCGCA
TACACTATTCTCAGAATGACTTGGTTGAGTACTCACCAGTCACAGAAAAGCATCTTACGGATGGCATGAC
AGTAAGAGAATTATGCAGTGCTGCCATAACCATGAGTGATAACACTGCGGCCAACTTACTTCTGACAACG
ATCGGAGGACCGAAGGAGCTAACCGCTTTTTTGCACAACATGGGGGATCATGTAACTCGCCTTGATCGTT
GGGAACCGGAGCTGAATGAAGCCATACCAAACGACGAGCGTGACACCACGATGCCTGCAGCAATGGCAAC
AACGTTGCGCAAACTATTAACTGGCGAACTACTTACTCTAGCTTCCCGGCAACAATTAATAGACTGGATG
GAGGCGGATAAAGTTGCAGGACCACTTCTGCGCTCGGCCCTTCCGGCTGGCTGGTTTATTGCTGATAAAT
CTGGAGCCGGTGAGCGTGGGTCTCGCGGTATCATTGCAGCACTGGGGCCAGATGGTAAGCCCTCCCGTAT
CGTAGTTATCTACACGACGGGGAGTCAGGCAACTATGGATGAACGAAATAGACAGATCGCTGAGATAGGT
GCCTCACTGATTAAGCATTGGTAACTGTCAGACCAAGTTTACTCATATATACTTTAGATTGATTTAAAAC
TTCATTTTTAATTTAAAAGGATCTAGGTGAAGATCCTTTTTGATAATCTCATGACCAAAATCCCTTAACG
TGAGTTTTCGTTCCACTGAGCGTCAGACCCCGTAGAAAAGATCAAAGGATCTTCTTGAGATCCTTTTTTT
CTGCGCGTAATCTGCTGCTTGCAAACAAAAAAACCACCGCTACCAGCGGTGGTTTGTTTGCCGGATCAAG
AGCTACCAACTCTTTTTCCGAAGGTAACTGGCTTCAGCAGAGCGCAGATACCAAATACTGTCCTTCTAGT
GTAGCCGTAGTTAGGCCACCACTTCAAGAACTCTGTAGCACCGCCTACATACCTCGCTCTGCTAATCCTG
TTACCAGTGGCTGCTGCCAGTGGCGATAAGTCGTGTCTTACCGGGTTGGACTCAAGACGATAGTTACCGG
ATAAGGCGCAGCGGTCGGGCTGAACGGGGGGTTCGTGCACACAGCCCAGCTTGGAGCGAACGACCTACAC
CGAACTGAGATACCTACAGCGTGAGCTATGAGAAAGCGCCACGCTTCCCGAAGGGAGAAAGGCGGACAGG
TATCCGGTAAGCGGCAGGGTCGGAACAGGAGAGCGCACGAGGGAGCTTCCAGGGGGAAACGCCTGGTATC
TTTATAGTCCTGTCGGGTTTCGCCACCTCTGACTTGAGCGTCGATTTTTGTGATGCTCGTCAGGGGGGCG
GAGCCTATGGAAAAACGCCAGCAACGCGGCCTTTTTACGGTTCCTGGCCTTTTGCTGGCCTTTTGCTCAC
ATGTTCTTTCCTGCGTTATCCCCTGATTCTGTGGATAACCGTATTACCGCCTTTGAGTGAGCTGATACCG
CTCGCCGCAGCCGAACGACCGAGCGCAGCGAGTCAGTGAGCGAGGAAGCGGAAGAGCGCCTGATGCGGTA
TTTTCTCCTTACGCATCTGTGCGGTATTTCACACCGCATAAATTCCGACACCATCGAATGGTGCAAAACC
TTTCGCGGTATGGCATGATAGCGCCCGGAAGAGAGTCAATTCAGGGTGGTGAATGTGAAACCAGTAACGT
TATACGATGTCGCAGAGTATGCCGGTGTCTCTTATCAGACCGTTTCCCGCGTGGTGAACCAGGCCAGCCA
CGTTTCTGCGAAAACGCGGGAAAAAGTGGAAGCGGCGATGGCGGAGCTGAATTACATTCCCAACCGCGTG
GCACAACAACTGGCGGGCAAACAGTCGTTGCTGATTGGCGTTGCCACCTCCAGTCTGGCCCTGCACGCGC
CGTCGCAAATTGTCGCGGCGATTAAATCTCGCGCCGATCAACTGGGTGCCAGCGTGGTGGTGTCGATGGT
AGAACGAAGCGGCGTCGAAGCCTGTAAAGCGGCGGTGCACAATCTTCTCGCGCAACGCGTCAGTGGGCTG
ATCATTAACTATCCGCTGGATGACCAGGATGCCATTGCTGTGGAAGCTGCCTGCACTAATGTTCCGGCGT
TATTTCTTGATGTCTCTGACCAGACACCCATCAACAGTATTATTTTCTCCCATGAAGACGGTACGCGACT
GGGCGTGGAGCATCTGGTCGCATTGGGTCACCAGCAAATCGCGCTGTTAGCGGGCCCATTAAGTTCTGTC
TCGGCGCGTCTGCGTCTGGCTGGCTGGCATAAATATCTCACTCGCAATCAAATTCAGCCGATAGCGGAAC
GGGAAGGCGACTGGAGTGCCATGTCCGGTTTTCAACAAACCATGCAAATGCTGAATGAGGGCATCGTTCC
CACTGCGATGCTGGTTGCCAACGATCAGATGGCGCTGGGCGCAATGCGCGCCATTACCGAGTCCGGGCTG
CGCGTTGGTGCGGATATCTCGGTAGTGGGATACGACGATACCGAAGACAGCTCATGTTATATCCCGCCGT
CAACCACCATCAAACAGGATTTTCGCCTGCTGGGGCAAACCAGCGTGGACCGCTTGCTGCAACTCTCTCA
GGGCCAGGCGGTGAAGGGCAATCAGCTGTTGCCCGTCTCACTGGTGAAAAGAAAAACCACCCTGGCGCCC
AATACGCAAACCGCCTCTCCCCGCGCGTTGGCCGATTCATTAATGCAGCTGGCACGACAGGTTTCCCGAC
TGGAAAGCGGGCAGTGAGCGCAACGCAATTAATGTGAGTTAGCTCACTCATTAGGCACCCCAGGCTTTAC
ACTTTATGCTTCCGGCTCGTATGTTGTGTGGAATTGTGAGCGGATAACAATTTCACACAGGAAACAGCTA
TGACCATGATTACGGATTCACTGGCCGTCGTTTTACAACGTCGTGACTGGGAAAACCCTGGCGTTACCCA
ACTTAATCGCCTTGCAGCACATCCCCCTTTCGCCAGCTGGCGTAATAGCGAAGAGGCCCGCACCGATCGC
CCTTCCCAACAGTTGCGCAGCCTGAATGGCGAATGGCGCTTTGCCTGGTTTCCGGCACCAGAAGCGGTGC
CGGAAAGCTGGCTGGAGTGCGATCTTCCTGAGGCCGATACTGTCGTCGTCCCCTCAAACTGGCAGATGCA
CGGTTACGATGCGCCCATCTACACCAACGTAACCTATCCCATTACGGTCAATCCGCCGTTTGTTCCCACG
GAGAATCCGACGGGTTGTTACTCGCTCACATTTAATGTTGATGAAAGCTGGCTACAGGAAGGCCAGACGC
GAATTATTTTTGATGGCGTTGG
