>Addgene plasmid #70756 | pGEX-KG-mTmod3-1-325_domain | addgene partial sequence | sequence record 129470 | pGEX3 5'-CCGGGAGCTGCATGTGTCAGAGG-3'
CGCGCGAGGCAGATCGTCAGTCAGTCACGATGAATTAAGCTTGAGCTCGAACGTACTGCTGCGTGAACTG
ATATCCAAATTTAAGGATATTTGTATTTTCCTCAAGCATCTTGGCCATTTCTAATTCTACTGAGGTGCCC
AACTGCTGTCTCTGATTGTCAATCTTGAGCTCCATCAGGGTCTCATTATCTCTCAAAGCATCAATCAGTG
CTAAAACCCCTGCGCCTGTGATGAAGTTGGACTCCATATTTAAGCTCTTCAAAGTTTTGTTCACTTTCAG
CATATCTGCAAAAGCAACAGCCACGGGGTCATTGCTCCTGGTGGCCGCGAGACTGAAATGTTTCACATGC
GTGTTGGCTTCCAAAGTCTTTGCAAAATCTTTTAGAGTTGGAATTGGGATATTTTTTATATTATTCAAAT
TAACTTCAACAAGACGGGCATCGTTTTCCCTAATTCTCTTTAAACTCTCTTCAACGTTGGTTGGATTTGG
TGGCTCATCAAACACTGGAAGAATCTTTTCCCCTTTAACCACATTGGGAAAACGCTCTTGGTTGACACCG
TTACTACTTCCCAGCACATCACAGAACGGTGTGTCTGCAATCAGATTGTGCATCCCAAGAATAGCTGCAA
GGTCGCACAGCTCTGTGTCTGAAGCACTTGTCAAAGCTTCTTCTAACTCTGGGTCGAGGGATATAGTTTC
TTCTGTAAGAGTCTGCGCTGGCTTCTGTTTGGGGATAAAAATTTTCCCTTTCTTCTCTCCAGTGTAGGGC
ACATAATCGTCCCGGTCTTTGTGCTCCAATGCTTGCTTCTCTAGGTAAGAAAGGAGCCGTTCTCTATCAA
AGGGTCCCGTGGCAGACTTTGATGTCTGGTTCTTCTGCCGAA
